>Addgene plasmid #80267 | pcDNA5 FRT/TO MycLAP-STIL 5A | depositor full sequence | sequence record 153838 | pcDNA5 FRT/TO MycLAP-STIL 5A sequence 9987 bps
GACGGATCGGGAGATCTCCCGATCCCCTATGGTGCACTCTCAGTACAATCTGCTCTGATGCCGCATAGTT
AAGCCAGTATCTGCTCCCTGCTTGTGTGTTGGAGGTCGCTGAGTAGTGCGCGAGCAAAATTTAAGCTACA
ACAAGGCAAGGCTTGACCGACAATTGCATGAAGAATCTGCTTAGGGTTAGGCGTTTTGCGCTGCTTCGCG
ATGTACGGGCCAGATATACGCGTTGACATTGATTATTGACTAGTTATTAATAGTAATCAATTACGGGGTC
ATTAGTTCATAGCCCATATATGGAGTTCCGCGTTACATAACTTACGGTAAATGGCCCGCCTGGCTGACCG
CCCAACGACCCCCGCCCATTGACGTCAATAATGACGTATGTTCCCATAGTAACGCCAATAGGGACTTTCC
ATTGACGTCAATGGGTGGAGTATTTACGGTAAACTGCCCACTTGGCAGTACATCAAGTGTATCATATGCC
AAGTACGCCCCCTATTGACGTCAATGACGGTAAATGGCCCGCCTGGCATTATGCCCAGTACATGACCTTA
TGGGACTTTCCTACTTGGCAGTACATCTACGTATTAGTCATCGCTATTACCATGGTGATGCGGTTTTGGC
AGTACATCAATGGGCGTGGATAGCGGTTTGACTCACGGGGATTTCCAAGTCTCCACCCCATTGACGTCAA
TGGGAGTTTGTTTTGGCACCAAAATCAACGGGACTTTCCAAAATGTCGTAACAACTCCGCCCCATTGACG
CAAATGGGCGGTAGGCGTGTACGGTGGGAGGTCTATATAAGCAGAGCTCTCCCTATCAGTGATAGAGATC
TCCCTATCAGTGATAGAGATCGTCGACGAGCTCGTTTAGTGAACCGTCAGATCGCCTGGAGACGCCATCC
ACGCTGTTTTGACCTCCATAGAAGACACCGGGACCGATCCAGCCTCCGGACTCTAGCGTTTAAACTTAAG
CTTGGTACCCCGGGGAATTCGGCAGATCCCGAGGTCCGACAGCGCCCGGCCCAGATCCCCACGCCTGCCA
GGAGCAAGCCGAGAGCCAGCCGGCCGGCGCACTCCGACTCCGAGCAGTCTCTGTCCTTCGACCCGAGCCC
CGCGCCCTTTCCGGGACCCCTGCCCCGCGGATGGAGCAGAAGCTCATCTCAGAAGAAGACCTCGACGTGA
GCAAGGGCGAGGAGCTGTTCACCGGGGTGGTGCCCATCCTGGTCGAGCTGGACGGCGACGTAAACGGCCA
CAAGTTCAGCGTGTCCGGCGAGGGCGAGGGCGATGCCACCTACGGCAAGCTGACCCTGAAGTTCATCTGC
ACCACCGGCAAGCTGCCCGTGCCCTGGCCCACCCTCGTGACCACCCTGACCTACGGCGTGCAGTGCTTCA
GCCGCTACCCCGACCACATGAAGCAGCACGACTTCTTCAAGTCCGCCATGCCCGAAGGCTACGTCCAGGA
GCGCACCATCTTCTTCAAGGACGACGGCAACTACAAGACCCGCGCCGAGGTGAAGTTCGAGGGCGACACC
CTGGTGAACCGCATCGAGCTGAAGGGCATCGACTTCAAGGAGGACGGCAACATCCTGGGGCACAAGCTGG
AGTACAACTACAACAGCCACAACGTCTATATCATGGCCGACAAGCAGAAGAACGGCATCAAGGTGAACTT
CAAGATCCGCCACAACATCGAGGACGGCAGCGTGCAGCTCGCCGACCACTACCAGCAGAACACCCCCATC
GGCGACGGCCCCGTGCTGCTGCCCGACAACCACTACCTGAGCACCCAGTCCGCCCTGAGCAAAGACCCCA
ACGAGAAGCGCGATCACATGGTCCTGCTGGAGTTCGTGACCGCCGCCGGGATCACTCTCGGCATGGACGA
GCTGTACAAGTCCGGAGGGGATCGGTGGAGCTCCACCGGTGGCGGACGCTCTAGAGAGAATCTTTATTTT
CAGGGCGCCGCCAAATTCAAAGAAACCGCTGCTGCTAAATTCGAACGCCAGCACATGGACAGCGGAGGTG
GATCCACTAGTCTCGAGCCTATATATCCTTTTGCACGGCCCCAGATGAATACCAGGTTTCCTTCAAGCAG
GATGGTACCTTTCCACTTTCCTCCATCAAAATGTGCACTTTGGAACCCAACGCCAACTGGAGATTTCATC
TACTTACATCTCAGTTACTACAGAAATCCAAAGCTTGTGGTGACTGAGAAGACCATCCGACTTGCTTATC
GTCATGCTAAGCAGAATAAAAAAAATTCGTCATGCTTTTTACTTGGTTCTCTGACAGCAGACGAAGATGA
AGAAGGTGTAACATTGACAGTAGATCGCTTTGATCCTGGTCGAGAAGTACCTGAATGCCTAGAAATAACC
CCTACTGCTTCTCTTCCTGGGGACTTTTTGATTCCATGCAAAGTTCATACTCAAGAACTTTGTTCAAGAG
AAATGATAGTTCACAGTGTAGATGACTTCAGTTCAGCTTTAAAGGCTCTACAGTGCCATATATGTAGCAA
AGATTCCTTGGACTGTGGTAAGCTGCTTTCCCTAAGAGTTCATATCACTTCCAGGGAGAGTTTGGACAGT
GTGGAATTTGACTTGCATTGGGCAGCAGTAACTCTAGCAAATAACTTTAAATGCACACCTGTGAAGCCCA
TCCCCATTATTCCAACAGCTCTGGCAAGAAACTTGAGCAGTAATCTGAATATTTCTCAAGTTCAAGGGAC
TTATAAATATGGATATCTTACCATGGATGAAACACGCAAATTGTTACTTTTGTTGGAATCTGATCCCAAG
GTTTATTCTCTACCATTGGTGGGAATTTGGCTGTCTGGAATTACACATATCTATAGTCCTCAGGTATGGG
CTTGCTGTTTGCGATACATATTCAATTCTTCTGTTCAAGAAAGGGTTTTTTCAGAATCTGGAAATTTCAT
CATAGTTCTCTATTCTATGACACATAAGGAACCTGAGTTTTATGAATGCTTCCCTTGTGATGGCAAGATA
CCTGACTTTCGGTTTCAGTTGCTAACCAGTAAGGAAACATTACATCTTTTCAAAAATGTTGAACCTCCTG
ACAAAAATCCAATCCGTTGTGAACTGAGCGCTGAAAGCCAAAATGCAGAAACAGAGTTTTTCAGTAAGGC
TTCCAAGAATTTTTCAATTAAGAGGTCTTCCCAAAAGTTATCTTCTGGGAAGATGCCAATACATGATCAC
GACTCTGGTGTTGAAGATGAAGATTTTTCTCCAAGACCAATTCCTAGTCCTCATCCAGTGAGTCAGAAGA
TTTCTAAGATCCAACCATCAGTTCCTGAACTTTCACTTGTGTTGGATGGCAATTTCATAGAATCAAACCC
TCTGCCTACTCCATTGGAAATGGTGAATAATGAAAATCCTCCTTTGATTAACCACTTGGAACACTTGAAG
CCATTGCAACCCCAGCTTTATGATGAGAAACACAGTCCAGAAGTTGAAGCTGGAGAGCCTTCCTTGAGAG
GAATACCAAATCAGTTAAACCAGGATAAACCAGCTCTTTTGAGACACTGCAAAGTAAGACAGCCACCTGC
CTATAAGAAAGGGAACCCCCATACCAGGAACAGTATTAAACCATCTTCTCATAATGGGCCATCTCATGAT
ATATTTGAAAAACTCCAAACCGTGTCTGCCGGAAATGTACAAAACGAAGAGTATCCTATAAGACCCTCCA
CACTTAATTCTAGGCAGTCTTCTCTTGCCCCGCAGTCCCAACCACACGATTTTGTTTTTTCACCCCATAA
TTCAGGAAGACCAATGGAACTTCAGATACCTACTCCCCCACTGCCATCTTACTGTTCCACAAACGTTTGC
AGGTGTTGTCAGCATCATAGTCATATTCAATATAGTCCGCTAAATTCTTGGCAAGGAGCAAACACAGTTG
GCTCCATTCAAGATGTCCAGTCTGAAGCCCTTCAAAAGCATTCATTATTTCACCCAAGTGGATGTCCAGC
CCTGTACTGTAATGCATTCTGTTCTTCAAGTAGTCCTATAGCCTTGAGACCTCAGGGAGATATGGGCAGT
TGTTCTCCCCACAGCAATATTGAACCATCGCCTGTGGCAAGACCGCCTTCACATATGGACTTATGTAACC
CACAGCCTTGCACAGTGTGCATGCACACACCCAAGACTGAGTCAGATAATGGAATGATGGGACTATCTCC
AGATGCATATCGGTTCCTCACAGAACAAGACAGACAGCTAAGACTACTTCAGGCACAGATTCAGCGTTTG
TTGGAAGCACAGTCTCTGATGCCCTGTTCCCCTAAGACAACTGCTGTTGAAGACACAGTGCAAGCTGGAA
GACAAATGGAGTTGGTTTCTGTGGAAGCACAGTCTTCCCCTGGCTTGCACATGAGAAAAGGTGTAAGCAT
TGCTGTGAGCACAGGTGCTAGCTTGTTTTGGAATGCAGCAGGTGAGGATCAAGAGCCTGACTCTCAAATG
AAGCAAGATGATACCAAAATTTCCAGTGAGGACATGAATTTTTCTGTCGATATTAATAATGAAGTCACAA
GTCTTCCAGGTAGTGCATCTTCATTAAAAGCAGTTGATATTCCCAGTTTTGAAGAGAGCAACATTGCTGT
GGAAGAAGAATTTAACCAGCCACTTTCTGTATCCAACTCTTCTCTAGTTGTGAGAAAAGAACCTGATGTA
CCTGTGTTCTTTCCAAGTGGCCAGCTGGCAGAAAGTGTAAGCATGTGTTTACAGACTGGACCAACAGGGG
GTGCCAGTAACAATTCTGAAACATCAGAGGAACCAAAAATTGAGCATGTAATGCAACCCTTGCTTCATCA
ACCATCAGATAACCAGAAAATTTACCAGGATTTATTGGGTCAAGTAAACCACCTATTAAATAGTTCCTCC
AAGGAAACTGAGCAGCCGTCTACCAAAGCAGTAATTATCAGTCATGAATGCACCAGAACCCAAAACGTTT
ACCATACAAAGAAAAAAACACATCATTCAAGACTGGTGGACAAAGATTGTGTCCTTAATGCAACTCTTAA
GCAACTAAGAAGCCTTGGAGTAAAAATTGATTCTCCCACTAAAGTGAAGAAAAATGCACATAACGTGGAT
CACGCCAGTGTGTTGGCATGCATCAGCCCAGAAGCAGTGATCTCTGGATTAAACTGCATGTCATTTGCTA
ATGTTGGCATGAGCGGCTTAAGCCCCAATGGTGTGGATTTGAGCATGGAGGCAAATGCTATAGCTCTGAA
ATATTTAAATGAAAATCAGCTGTCACAACTGTCTGTCACTCGATCGAACCAAAATAATTGTGACCCATTC
AGCCTTCTCCATATTAATACAGACAGAGCCACAGTGGGGCTTGCTTTAATTGCACCAAACAACATGGCAT
TTGCAGCCAAAAAATATATGAAGAGATATGGACTCCTACAAAGCAGTGACAATAGTGAAGATGAAGAGGA
ACCTCCCGACAATGCAGATAGCAAGAGTGAATATTTATTGAATCAGAACCTTAGGTCCATACCCGAACAG
CTTGGTGGTCAGAAAGAGCCTTCTAAGAATGACCATGAAATAATTAATTGTTCTAACTGTGAATCTGTGG
GGACCAACGCAGATACGCCAGTATTGAGAAATATTACAAATGAAGTTTTGCAGACAAAAGCAAAACAGCA
GTTGACTGAAAAGCCAGCTTTCTTAGTAAAGAACCTTAAACCAAGTCCTGCAGTGAACCTTCGAACCGGG
AAAGCAGAGTTCACTCAACATCCTGAGAAAGAAAATGAAGGGGACATTACAATTTTTCCTGAAAGTTTGC
AACCTTCTGAAACGCTAAAGCAGATGAATAGCATGAATTCAGTAGGCACCTTCTTAGATGTAAAACGTCT
CAGACAGTTACCAAAATTATTTTAAGCGGCCGCGGGCCCGTTTAAACCCGCTGATCAGCCTCGACTGTGC
CTTCTAGTTGCCAGCCATCTGTTGTTTGCCCCTCCCCCGTGCCTTCCTTGACCCTGGAAGGTGCCACTCC
CACTGTCCTTTCCTAATAAAATGAGGAAATTGCATCGCATTGTCTGAGTAGGTGTCATTCTATTCTGGGG
GGTGGGGTGGGGCAGGACAGCAAGGGGGAGGATTGGGAAGACAATAGCAGGCATGCTGGGGATGCGGTGG
GCTCTATGGCTTCTGAGGCGGAAAGAACCAGCTGGGGCTCTAGGGGGTATCCCC
[124 nt withheld, positions 6215-6338]
C
[91 nt withheld, positions 6340-6430]
AGGGTGATGGTTCACGTACCTAGAAGTTCCTATTCCGAAGTTCCTATTCTCTAGAAAGTATAGGAACTTC
CTTGGCCAAAAAGCCTGAACTCACCGCGACGTCTGTCGAGAAGTTTCTGATCGAAAAGTTCGACAGCGTC
TCCGACCTGATGCAGCTCTCGGAGGGCGAAGAATCTCGTGCTTTCAGCTTCGATGTAGGAGGGCGTGGAT
ATGTCCTGCGGGTAAATAGCTGCGCCGATGGTTTCTACAAAGATCGTTATGTTTATCGGCACTTTGCATC
GGCCGCGCTCCCGATTCCGGAAGTGCTTGACATTGGGGAATTCAGCGAGAGCCTGACCTATTGCATCTCC
CGCCGTGCACAGGGTGTCACGTTGCAAGACCTGCCTGAAACCGAACTGCCCGCTGTTCTGCAGCCGGTCG
CGGAGGCCATGGATGCGATCGCTGCGGCCGATCTTAGCCAGACGAGCGGGTTCGGCCCATTCGGACCGCA
AGGAATCGGTCAATACACTACATGGCGTGATTTCATATGCGCGATTGCTGATCCCCATGTGTATCACTGG
CAAACTGTGATGGACGACACCGTCAGTGCGTCCGTCGCGCAGGCTCTCGATGAGCTGATGCTTTGGGCCG
AGGACTGCCCCGAAGTCCGGCACCTCGTGCACGCGGATTTCGGCTCCAACAATGTCCTGACGGACAATGG
CCGCATAACAGCGGTCATTGACTGGAGCGAGGCGATGTTCGGGGATTCCCAATACGAGGTCGCCAACATC
TTCTTCTGGAGGCCGTGGTTGGCTTGTATGGAGCAGCAGACGCGCTACTTCGAGCGGAGGCATCCGGAGC
TTGCAGGATCGCCGCGGCTCCGGGCGTATATGCTCCGCATTGGTCTTGACCAACTCTATCAGAGCTTGGT
TGACGGCAATTTCGATGATGCAGCTTGGGCGCAGGGTCGATGCGACGCAATCGTCCGATCCGGAGCCGGG
ACTGTCGGGCGTACACAAATCGCCCGCAGAAGCGCGGCCGTCTGGACCGATGGCTGTGTAGAAGTACTCG
CCGATAGTGGAAACCGACGCCCCAGCACTCGTCCGAGGGCAAAGGAATAGCACGTACTACGAGATTTCGA
TTCCACCGCCGCCTTCTATGAAAGGTTGGGCTTCGGAATCGTTTTCCGGGACGCCGGCTGGATGATCCTC
CAGCGCGGGGATCTCATGCTGGAGTTCTTCGCCCACCCCAACTTGTTTATTGCAGCTTATAATGGTTACA
AATAAAGCAATAGCATCACAAATTTCACAAATAAAGCATTTTTTTCACTGCATTCTAGTTGTGGTTTGTC
CAAACTCATCAATGTATCTTATCATGTCTGTATACCGTCGACCTCTAGCTAGAGCTTGGCGTAATCATGG
TCATAGCTGTTTCCTGTGTGAAATTGTTATCCGCTCACAATTCCACACAACATACGAGCCGGAAGCATAA
AGTGTAAAGCCTGGGGTGCCTAATGAGTGAGCTAACTCACATTAATTGCGTTGCGCTCACTGCCCGCTTT
CCAGTCGGGAAACCTGTCGTGCCAGCTGCATTAATGAATCGGCCAACGCGCGGGGAGAGGCGGTTTGCGT
ATTGGGCGCTCTTCCGCTTCCTCGCTCACTGACTCGCTGCGCTCGGTCGTTCGGCTGCGGCGAGCGGTAT
CAGCTCACTCAAAGGCGGTAATACGGTTATCCACAGAATCAGGGGATAACGCAGGAAAGAACATGTGAGC
AAAAGGCCAGCAAAAGGCCAGGAACCGTAAAAAGGCCGCGTTGCTGGCGTTTTTCCATAGGCTCCGCCCC
CCTGACGAGCATCACAAAAATCGACGCTCAAGTCAGAGGTGGCGAAACCCGACAGGACTATAAAGATACC
AGGCGTTTCCCCCTGGAAGCTCCCTCGTGCGCTCTCCTGTTCCGACCCTGCCGCTTACCGGATACCTGTC
CGCCTTTCTCCCTTCGGGAAGCGTGGCGCTTTCTCATAGCTCACGCTGTAGGTATCTCAGTTCGGTGTAG
GTCGTTCGCTCCAAGCTGGGCTGTGTGCACGAACCCCCCGTTCAGCCCGACCGCTGCGCCTTATCCGGTA
ACTATCGTCTTGAGTCCAACCCGGTAAGACACGACTTATCGCCACTGGCAGCAGCCACTGGTAACAGGAT
TAGCAGAGCGAGGTATGTAGGCGGTGCTACAGAGTTCTTGAAGTGGTGGCCTAACTACGGCTACACTAGA
AGAACAGTATTTGGTATCTGCGCTCTGCTGAAGCCAGTTACCTTCGGAAAAAGAGTTGGTAGCTCTTGAT
CCGGCAAACAAACCACCGCTGGTAGCGGTGGTTTTTTTGTTTGCAAGCAGCAGATTACGCGCAGAAAAAA
AGGATCTCAAGAAGATCCTTTGATCTTTTCTACGGGGTCTGACGCTCAGTGGAACGAAAACTCACGTTAA
GGGATTTTGGTCATGAGATTATCAAAAAGGATCTTCACCTAGATCCTTTTAAATTAAAAATGAAGTTTTA
AATCAATCTAAAGTATATATGAGTAAACTTGGTCTGACAGTTACCAATGCTTAATCAGTGAGGCACCTAT
CTCAGCGATCTGTCTATTTCGTTCATCCATAGTTGCCTGACTCCCCGTCGTGTAGATAACTACGATACGG
GAGGGCTTACCATCTGGCCCCAGTGCTGCAATGATACCGCGAGACCCACGCTCACCGGCTCCAGATTTAT
CAGCAATAAACCAGCCAGCCGGAAGGGCCGAGCGCAGAAGTGGTCCTGCAACTTTATCCGCCTCCATCCA
GTCTATTAATTGTTGCCGGGAAGCTAGAGTAAGTAGTTCGCCAGTTAATAGTTTGCGCAACGTTGTTGCC
ATTGCTACAGGCATCGTGGTGTCACGCTCGTCGTTTGGTATGGCTTCATTCAGCTCCGGTTCCCAACGAT
CAAGGCGAGTTACATGATCCCCCATGTTGTGCAAAAAAGCGGTTAGCTCCTTCGGTCCTCCGATCGTTGT
CAGAAGTAAGTTGGCCGCAGTGTTATCACTCATGGTTATGGCAGCACTGCATAATTCTCTTACTGTCATG
CCATCCGTAAGATGCTTTTCTGTGACTGGTGAGTACTCAACCAAGTCATTCTGAGAATAGTGTATGCGGC
GACCGAGTTGCTCTTGCCCGGCGTCAATACGGGATAATACCGCGCCACATAGCAGAACTTTAAAAGTGCT
CATCATTGGAAAACGTTCTTCGGGGCGAAAACTCTCAAGGATCTTACCGCTGTTGAGATCCAGTTCGATG
TAACCCACTCGTGCACCCAACTGATCTTCAGCATCTTTTACTTTCACCAGCGTTTCTGGGTGAGCAAAAA
CAGGAAGGCAAAATGCCGCAAAAAAGGGAATAAGGGCGACACGGAAATGTTGAATACTCATACTCTTCCT
TTTTCAATATTATTGAAGCATTTATCAGGGTTATTGTCTCATGAGCGGATACATATTTGAATGTATTTAG
AAAAATAAACAAATAGGGGTTCCGCGCACATTTCCCCGAAAAGTGCCACCTGACGTC
Features (pLannotate 1.2.2; 24 found; start..end, strand, type, name):
     28..80      -  misc_feature   bom (fragment): basis of mobility region from pBR322
    235..614     +  enhancer       CMV enhancer: human cytomegalovirus immediate early enhancer
    615..818     +  promoter       CMV promoter: human cytomegalovirus (CMV) immediate early promoter
    820..839     +  promoter       PLtetO-1 promoter (fragment): modified phage lambda PL promoter with tet operator sites (Lutz and Bujard, 1997)
    841..860     +  promoter       PLtetO-1 promoter (fragment): modified phage lambda PL promoter with tet operator sites (Lutz and Bujard, 1997)
    868..901     +  promoter       TRE3GV promoter (fragment): 3rd-generation Tet-responsive promoter that can be activated by binding of Tet-On® 3G, optimized for retroviral and lentiviral vectors
   1187..1900    +  CDS            EGFP: EGFP is a basic (constitutively fluorescent) green fluorescent protein published in 1996, derived from Aequorea victoria. It is reported to be a rapidly-maturing weak dimer with moderate acid sensitivity.
   1946..1965    +  CDS            capTEV™ (fragment): composite tag for in vivo biotinylation, TEV protease cleavage, and 6xHis tagging
   1979..2023    +  CDS            S-Tag: affinity and epitope tag derived from pancreatic ribonuclease A
   2042..5902    +  CDS            STIL: STIL_HUMAN - Also known as SIL. Experimental evidence at protein level: Swiss-Prot protein existence level 1. Immediate-early gene. Plays an important role in embryonic development as well as in cellular growth and proliferation; its long- term silencing affects cell survival and cell cycle distribution as well as decreases CDK1 activity correlated with reduced phosphorylation of CDK1. Plays a role as a positive regulator of the sonic hedgehog pathway, acting downstream of PTCH1 (PubMed:16024801, PubMed:9372240). Plays an important role in the regulation of centriole duplication. Required for
   5945..6169    +  polyA_signal   bGH poly(A) signal: bovine growth hormone polyadenylation signal
   6173..6194    +  promoter       SV40 promoter (fragment): SV40 enhancer and early promoter
   6215..6448    +  rep_origin     f1 ori (fragment) (sequence partly withheld): f1 bacteriophage origin of replication; arrow indicates direction of (+) strand synthesis
   6453..6500    +  protein_bind   FRT: FLP-mediated recombination occurs in the 8-bp core sequence TCTAGAAA (Turan and Bode, 2011). FLP recombinase from the Saccharomyces cerevisiae 2μ plasmid
   6508..7530    +  CDS            HygR: aminoglycoside phosphotransferase from E. coli; aph(4)-Ia; confers resistance to hygromycin
   7540..7665    +  CDS            ble (fragment): BLE_KLEPN - Experimental evidence at protein level: Swiss-Prot protein existence level 1. Binding protein with a strong affinity to the bleomycin family of antibiotics. Binds to CL990; an antimitotic-antibiotic compound. From Klebsiella pneumoniae.
   7660..7781    +  polyA_signal   SV40 poly(A) signal: SV40 polyadenylation signal
   7854..7870    -  protein_bind   lac operator: The lac repressor binds to the lac operator to inhibit transcription in E. coli. This inhibition can be relieved by adding lactose or isopropyl-β-D-thiogalactopyranoside (IPTG). lac repressor encoded by lacI
   7878..7908    -  promoter       lac promoter: promoter for the E. coli lac operon
   7923..7944    -  protein_bind   CAP binding site: CAP binding activates transcription in the presence of cAMP. E. coli catabolite activator protein
   7957..8049    -  CDS            lacI (fragment): lac repressor; lacI; The lac repressor binds to the lac operator to inhibit transcription in E. coli. This inhibition can be relieved by adding lactose or isopropyl-β-D-thiogalactopyranoside (IPTG).
   8232..8820    -  rep_origin     ori: high-copy-number ColE1/pMB1/pBR322/pUC origin of replication
   8991..9851    -  CDS            AmpR: β-lactamase; bla; confers resistance to ampicillin, carbenicillin, and related antibiotics
   9852..9956    -  promoter       AmpR promoter: bla
