[The description below was written by a language model from this plasmid's Addgene catalogue record and pLannotate feature annotations shown in this document.]
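Description:
pcDNA5 FRT/TO MycLAP-STIL 5A is a mammalian expression plasmid of roughly 10 kb built on the pcDNA5 FRT/TO backbone, a vector designed for tetracycline-regulated expression and FLP-mediated single-copy integration into host cell lines carrying a genomic FRT target site. It is propagated in E. coli through a high-copy ColE1/pUC-type origin with ampicillin resistance (AmpR under its bla promoter). A fragment of the f1 origin and residual lac regulatory elements are also annotated in the backbone.

The expression cassette uses the CMV immediate-early enhancer and promoter followed by short tet operator sequences, so transcription can be repressed by Tet repressor and induced with tetracycline or doxycycline in suitable host cells. It terminates at the bGH polyadenylation signal. The payload is human STIL (3861 bp), a regulator of centriole duplication, fused at its N terminus to a Myc-LAP tag. The annotated tag components are EGFP, a TEV protease site region and an S-tag, an arrangement that allows both fluorescence localisation and tandem affinity purification. The Myc epitope is listed in the catalogue fields but is not separately annotated in the feature table. The "5A" variant carries five alanine substitutions (S1103A, S1108A, S1111A, S1116A, T1119A) that remove serine and threonine residues. Given the associated work on STIL binding and activation of Plk4, these are presumably candidate phosphorylation sites, though the record does not say so explicitly.

Downstream, an FRT site sits directly in front of a hygromycin resistance gene with an SV40 poly(A) signal and no annotated promoter of its own. In this design, hygromycin resistance is expected to arise only after correct FLP recombination into the genomic site, which allows selection of isogenic stable lines.
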