Addgene plasmid #80267: pcDNA5 FRT/TO MycLAP-STIL 5A
Purpose: mammalian expression plasmid for MycLAP-STIL 5A
Depositing lab: Andrew Holland. Depositing organization: Johns Hopkins University and School of Medicine. Publication: Binding of STIL to Plk4 activates kinase activity to promote centriole assembly. Moyer TC, Clutario KM, Lambrus BG, Daggubati V, Holland AJ. J Cell Biol. 2015 Jun 22;209(6):863-78. doi: 10.1083/jcb.201502088. PubMed 26101219.
Backbone
  Vector backbone: pcDNA5 FRT/TO
  Backbone size w/o insert (bp): 6126
  Total vector size (bp): 9975
  Vector type: Mammalian Expression
  Selectable markers: Hygromycin
Growth in bacteria
  Bacterial resistance: Ampicillin, 100 μg/mL
  Growth temperature: 37°C
  Growth strain: DH5alpha
  Copy number: High Copy
Gene/Insert
  Gene/Insert name: STIL
  Species: H. sapiens (human)
  Insert size (bp): 3861
  Mutation: S1103A, S1108A, S1111A, S1116A, T1119A
  Entrez Gene: STIL (a.k.a. MCPH7, SIL)
  Promoter: CMV
  Tag / fusion protein: Myc-GFP (N terminal on backbone)
  Cloning method: Unknown
  Sequencing primers: 5′ CMV-F; 3′ BGH-rev
Terms and licenses: Academic/Nonprofit Terms; Industry Terms: Not Available to Industry
How to cite: pcDNA5 FRT/TO MycLAP-STIL 5A was a gift from Andrew Holland (Addgene plasmid # 80267 ; http://n2t.net/addgene:80267 ; RRID:Addgene_80267)
