>Addgene plasmid #80267 | pcDNA5 FRT/TO MycLAP-STIL 5A | addgene partial sequence | sequence record 153837 | BGH-rev 5'-TAGAAGGCACAGTCGAGG-3'
AAATAATTTTGGTAACTGTCTGAGACGTTTTACATCTAAGAAGGTGCCTACTGAATTCATGCTATTCATC
TGCTTTAGCGTTTCAGAAGGTTGCAAACTTTCAGGAAAAATTGTAATGTCCCCTTCATTTTCTTTCTCAG
GATGTTGAGTGAACTCTGCTTTCCCGGTTCGAAGGTTCACTGCAGGACTTGGTTTAAGGTTCTTTACTAA
GAAAGCTGGCTTTTCAGTCAACTGCTGTTTTGCTTTTGTCTGCAAAACTTCATTTGTAATATTTCTCAAT
ACTGGCGTATCTGCGTTGGTCCCCACAGATTCACAGTTAGAACAATTAATTATTTCATGGTCATTCTTAG
AAGGCTCTTTCTGACCACCAAGCTGTTCGGGTATGGACCTAAGGTTCTGATTCAATAAATATTCACTCTT
GCTATCTGCATTGTCGGGAGGTTCCTCTTCATCTTCACTATTGTCACTGCTTTGTAGGAGTCCATATCTC
TTCATATATTTTTTGGCTGCAAATGCCATGTTGTTTGGTGCAATTAAAGCAAGCCCCACTGTGGCTCTGT
CTGTATTAATATGGAGAAGGCTGAATGGGTCACAATTATTTTGGTTCGATCGAGTGACAGACAGTTGTGA
CAGCTGATTTTCATTTAAATATTTCAGAGCTATAGCATTTGCCTCCATGCTCAAATCCACACCATTGGGG
CTTAAGCCGCTCATGCCAACATTAGCAAATGACATGCAGTTTAATCCAGAGATCACTGCTTCTGGGCTGA
TGCATGCCAACACACTGGCGTGATCCACGTTATGTGCATTTTTCTTCACTTTAGTGGGAGAATCAATTTT
TACTCCAAGGCTTCTTAGTTGCTTA
