>Addgene plasmid #80267 | pcDNA5 FRT/TO MycLAP-STIL 5A | addgene partial sequence | sequence record 153839 | LNCX 5'-AGCTCGTTTAGTGAACCGTCAGATC-3'
GCTGTTTTGACCTCCATAGAAGACACCGGGACCGATCCAGCCTCCGGACTCTAGCGTTTAAACTTAAGCT
TGGTACCCCGGGGAATTCGGCAGATCCCGAGGTCCGACAGCGCCCGGCCCAGATCCCCACGCCTGCCAGG
AGCAAGCCGAGAGCCAGCCGGCCGGCGCACTCCGACTCCGAGCAGTCTCTGTCCTTCGACCCGAGCCCCG
CGCCCTTTCCGGGACCCCTGCCCCGCGGATGGAGCAGAAGCTCATCTCAGAAGAAGACCTCGACGTGAGC
AAGGGCGAGGAGCTGTTCACCGGGGTGGTGCCCATCCTGGTCGAGCTGGACGGCGACGTAAACGGCCACA
AGTTCAGCGTGTCCGGCGAGGGCGAGGGCGATGCCACCTACGGCAAGCTGACCCTGAAGTTCATCTGCAC
CACCGGCAAGCTGCCCGTGCCCTGGCCCACCCTCGTGACCACCCTGACCTACGGCGTGCAGTGCTTCAGC
CGCTACCCCGACCACATGAAGCAGCACGACTTCTTCAAGTCCGCCATGCCCGAAGGCTACGTCCAGGAGC
GCACCATCTTCTTCAAGGACGACGGCAACTACAAGACCCGCGCCGAGGTGAAGTTCGAGGGCGACACCCT
GGTGAACCGCATCGAGCTGAAGGGCATCGACTTCAAGGAGGACGGCAACATCCTGGGGCACAAGCTGGAG
TACAACTACAACAGCCACAACGTCTATATCATGGCCGACAAGCAGAAGAACGGCATCAAGGTGAACTTCA
AGATCCGCCACAACATCGAGGACGGCAGCGTGCAGCTCGCCGACCACTACCAGCAGAACACCCCCATCGG
CGACGGCCCCGTGCTGCTGCCCGACAACCACTACCTGAGCACCCAGTCCGCCCTGAGCAAAGACCCCAAC
GAGAAGCGCGATCACATGGTCC
